>Addgene plasmid #169377 | pmCellFree_KA1_SARS-COV-2_NSP2 | addgene full sequence | sequence record 335058 | Addgene Partial NGS Result
TCCTGCATCTTTTAATCAAATCCCAAGATGTGTATAAACGCGCCGGTATGTACAGGAAGAGGTTTATACT
AAACTGTTACATTGCAAACGTGGTTTCGTGTGCCAAGTGTGAAAACCGATGTTTAATCAAGGCTCTGACG
CATTTCTACAACCACGACTCCAAGTGTGTGGGTGAAGTCATGCATCTTTTAATCAAATCCCAAGATGTGT
ATAAACCACCAAACTGCCAAAAAATGAAAACTGTCGACAAGCTCTGTCCGTTTGCTGGCAACTGCAAGGG
TCTCAATCCTATTTGTAATTATTGAATAATAAAACAATTATAAATGTCAAATTTGTTTTTTATTAACGAT
ACAAACCAAACGCAACAAGAACATTTGTAGTATTATCTATAATTGAAAACGCGTAGTTATAATCGCTGAG
GTAATATTTAAAATCATTTTCAAATGATTCACAGTTAATTTGCGACAATATAATTTTATTTTCACATAAA
CTAGACGCCTTGTCGTCTTCTTCTTCGTATTCCTTCTCTTTTTCATTTTTCTCTTCATAAAAATTAACAT
AGTTATTATCGTATCCATATATGTATCTATCGTATAGAGTAAATTTTTTGTTGTCATAAATATATATGTC
TTTTTTAATGGGGTGTATAGTACCGCTGCGCATAGTTTTTCTGTAATTTACAACAGTGCTATTTTCTGGT
AGTTCTTCGGAGTGTGTTGCTTTAATTATTAAATTTATATAATCAATGAATTTGGGATCGTCGGTTTTGT
ACAATATGTTGCCGGCATAGTACGCAGCTTCTTCTAGTTCAATTACACCATTTTTTAGCAGCACCGGATT
AACATAACTTTCCAAAATGTTGTACGAACCGTTAAACAAAAACAGTTCACCTCCCTTTTCTATACTATTG
TCTGCGAGCAGTTGTTTGTTGTTAAAAATAACAGCCATTGTAATGAGACGCACAAACTAATATCACAAAC
TGGAAATGTCTATCAATATATAGTTGCTGATGGCCGGCCGTAATGAGACGCACAAACTAATATCACAAAC
TGGAAATGTCTATCAATATATAGTTGCTCTAGTTATTAATAGTAATCAATTACGGGGTCATTAGTTCATA
GCCCATATATGGAGTTCCGCGTTACATAACTTACGGTAAATGGCCCGCCTGGCTGACCGCCCAACGACCC
CCGCCCATTGACGTCAATAATGACGTATGTTCCCATAGTAACGCCAATAGGGACTTTCCATTGACGTCAA
TGGGTGGAGTATTTACGGTAAACTGCCCACTTGGCAGTACATCAAGTGTATCATATGCCAAGTACGCCCC
CTATTGACGTCAATGACGGTAAATGGCCCGCCTGGCATTATGCCCAGTACATGACCTTATGGGACTTTCC
TACTTGGCAGTACATCTACGTATTAGTCATCGCTATTACCATGCATGGTCGAGGTGAGCCCCACGTTCTG
CTTCACTCTCCCCATCTCCCCCCCCTCCCCACCCCCAATTTTGTATTTATTTATTTTTTAATTATTTTGT
GCAGCGATGGGGGCGGGGGGGGGGGGGGGGCGCGCGCCGGGGGGGGGGGGGGGGGGSGGGGGGSGGGGSG
GGGSGRGGCGGAGAGGTGCGGCGGCAGCCAATCAGAGCGGCGCGCTCCGAAAGTTTCCTTTTATGGCGAG
GCGGCGGCGGCGGCGGCCCTATAAAAAGCGAAGCGCGCGGCGGGCGGGAGTCGCTGCGCGCTGCCTTCGC
CCCGTGCCCCGCTCCGCCGCCGCCTCGCGCCGCCCGCCCCGGCTCTGACTGACCGCGTTACTCCCACAGG
TGAGCGGGCGGGACGGCCCTTCTCCTTCGGGCTGTAATTAGCGCTTGGTTTAATGACGGCTTGTTTCTTT
TCTGTGGCTGCGTGAAAGCCTTGAGGGGCTCCGGGAGGGCCCTTTGTGCGGGGGGAGCGGCTCGGGGCTG
TCCGCGGGGGGACGGCTGCCTTCGGGGGGGACGGGGCAGGGCGGGGTTCGGCTTCTGGCGTGTGACCGGC
GGCTCTAGAGCCTCTGCTAACCATGTTCATGCCTTCTTCTTTTTCCTACAGCTCCTGGGCAACGTGCTGG
TTATTGTGCTGTCTCATCATTTTGGCAAAGAATTGGATCGGACGTCTAATACGACTCACTATAGGGACAT
CTTAAGTTTATTTTATTTTATTTTATTTTATTTTATTTTATTTTATTTTATTTTATTTTATTTTATTTAA
CCATGACAGTAATGTATAAAGTCTGTAAAGACATTAAACACGTAAGTGAAACCATGGGCACCTCTGGTCA
CCACCATCACCACCATCACCACGGCACAAGCAAGGGCGAGGAGCTGTTCACCGGGGTGGTGCCCATCCTG
GTCGAGTTGGACGGCGACGTAAACGGCCACAAGTTCAGCGTGTCCGGCGAGGGCGAGGGCGATGCCACCT
ACGGCAAGCTGACCCTGAAGTTCATCTGCACCACCGGCAAGCTGCCCGTGCCCTGGCCCACCCTCGTGAC
CACCCTGACCTACGGCGTGCAGTGCTTCAGCCGCTACCCCGACCACATGAAGCAGCACGACTTCTTCAAG
TCCGCCATGCCCGAAGGCTACGTCCAGGAGCGCACCATCTTCTTCAAGGACGACGGCAACTACAAGACCC
GCGCCGAGGTGAAGTTCGAGGGCGACACCCTGGTGAACCGCATCGAGCTGAAGGGCATCGACTTCAAGGA
GGACGGCAACATCCTGGGGCACAAGCTGGAGTACAACTACAACAGCCACAACGTCTATATCATGGCCGAC
AAGCAGAAGAACGGCATCAAGGTGAACTTCAAGATCCGCCACAACATCGAGGACGGCAGCGTGCAGCTCG
CCGACCACTACCAGCAGAACACCCCCATCGGCGACGGCCCCGTGCTGCTGCCCGACAACCACTACCTGAG
CACCCAGTCCGCCCTGAGCAAAGACCCCAACGAGAAGCGCGATCACATGGTCCTGCTGGAGTTCGTGACC
GCCGCCGGGATCACTCTCGGCATGGACGAGCTATACAAGCTGGAGGTGCTCTTCCAGGGTCCGACAAGTT
TGTACAAAAAAGCAGGCTTAATGGCTTATACTAGATACGTTGATAACAATTTCTGCGGTCCAGATGGTTA
TCCATTAGAATGTATTAAAGACTTGCTGGCTAGAGCTGGTAAAGCTTCTTGTACTTTGTCTGAACAATTA
GATTTCATCGATACTAAGAGAGGTGTTTATTGTTGTAGAGAACATGAACATGAAATCGCTTGGTATACAG
AAAGATCTGAAAAATCTTACGAGTTACAAACTCCATTTGAAATTAAGTTGGCTAAAAAGTTCGACACTTT
TAATGGTGAATGTCCAAATTTTGTCTTCCCATTGAATTCTATTATCAAGACTATCCAACCAAGAGTTGAA
AAAAAAAAGTTGGATGGTTTCATGGGTAGAATTAGATCTGTTTATCCAGTTGCTTCTCCAAATGAATGTA
ATCAAATGTGTTTGTCTACCTTAATGAAGTGTGATCATTGTGGTGAAACATCTTGGCAAACAGGTGATTT
TGTTAAAGCTACATGTGAATTTTGCGGTACAGAAAATTTGACAAAAGAAGGTGCTACAACTTGTGGTTAT
TTACCACAAAATGCTGTTGTTAAAATCTACTGTCCAGCTTGTCATAATTCTGAAGTTGGTCCAGAACATT
CTTTAGCTGAATATCATAATGAGTCTGGTTTGAAAACTATCTTGAGAAAAGGTGGTAGAACAATTGCTTT
TGGTGGTTGTGTTTTTTCTTATGTTGGTTGTCATAACAAGTGTGCTTATTGGGTTCCAAGAGCTTCTGCT
AATATTGGTTGTAATCATACAGGTGTTGTTGGTGAAGGTTCTGAAGGTTTGAATGATAATTTGTTGGAAA
TCTTGCAGAAGGAAAAAGTTAATATCAACATCGTTGGTGATTTCAAATTGAATGAAGAAATCGCTATCAT
CTTGGCTTCTTTTTCTGCTTCTACATCTGCTTTTGTTGAAACAGTTAAAGGTTTAGATTACAAGGCTTTT
AAGCAAATTGTCGAATCTTGTGGTAATTTTAAGGTTACAAAGGGTAAAGCTAAGAAAGGTGCTTGGAATA
TTGGTGAACAAAAATCTATTCTGTCCCCATTATATGCTTTTGCTTCTGAAGCTGCTAGAGTTGTTAGATC
TATTTTTTCTAGAACCTTGGAAACTGCTCAAAATTCTGTTAGAGTTTTACAAAAGGCTGCTATTACAATT
TTGGATGGTATTTCTCAATACTCTTTGAGATTGATTGACGCTATGATGTTTACATCTGATTTAGCTACTA
ACAACTTGGTTGTTATGGCTTATATTACTGGTGGTGTTGTTCAATTGACTTCTCAATGGTTGACTAATAT
TTTCGGTACTGTTTATGAGAAGTTGAAACCAGTTTTGGATTGGTTAGAAGAAAAATTTAAGGAGGGTGTT
GAATTTTTGAGAGATGGTTGGGAAATTGTTAAATTTATCTCTACATGCGCTTGTGAAATTGTTGGTGGTC
AAATTGTTACTTGTGCTAAAGAAATTAAGGAGTCTGTTCAAACATTCTTTAAGTTAGTTAACAAGTTCCT
GGCTTTATGTGCTGATTCTATTATTATTGGTGGTGCTAAATTGAAGGCTTTAAATTTAGGTGAAACCTTT
GTTACACACTCTAAAGGTTTATATAGGAAATGTGTTAAGTCCAGAGAAGAAACTGGTTTATTGATGCCAT
TAAAAGCTCCAAAAGAAATTATCTTCCTGGAAGGTGAAACATTACCAACTGAAGTTTTAACAGAAGAAGT
TGTTTTGAAGACAGGTGATTTGCAACCATTAGAACAACCAACATCTGAAGCTGTTGAAGCTCCATTAGTT
GGTACACCAGTTTGTATTAATGGTTTAATGTTGTTGGAGATCAAGGATACAGAAAAATATTGTGCTTTGG
CTCCAAATATGATGGTTACTAATAATACTTTCACCTTGAAGGGTGGTAACCCAGCTTTCTTGTACAAAGT
GGTGTAAGCGGCCGCCAGCTTTCTAGACCAGTTTAAACATCACCATCACCATCACTAAGTGATTAACCTC
AGGTGCAGGCTGCCTATCAGAAGGTGGTGGCTGGTGTGGCCAATGCCCTGGCTCACAAATACCACTGAGA
TCGATCTTTTTCCCTCTGCCAAAAATTATGGGGACATCATGAAGCCCCTTGAGCATCTGACTTCTGGCTA
ATAAAGGAAATTTATTTTCATTGCAATAGTGTGTTGGAATTTTTTGTGTCTCTCACTCGGAAGGACATAT
GGGAGGGCAAATCATTTAAAACATCAGAATGAGTATTTGGTTTAGAGTTTGGCAACATATGCCCATATGT
AACTAGCATAACCCCTTGGGGCCTCTAAACGGGTCTTGAGGGGTTTTTTGCTGAAAGCATGCGGAGGAAA
TTCTCCTTGAAGTTTCCCTGGTGTTCAAAGTAAAGGAGTTTGCACCAGACGCACCTCTGTTCACTGGTCC
GGCGTATTAAAACACGATACATTGTTATTAGTACATTTATTAAGCGCTAGATTCTGTGCGTTGTTGATTT
ACAGACAATTGTTGTACGTATTTTAATAATTCATTAAATTTATAATCTTTAGGGTGGTATGTTAGAGCGA
AAATCAAATGATTTTCAGCGTCTTTATATCTGAATTTAAATATTAAATCCTCAATAGATTTGTAAAATAG
GTTTCGATTAGTTTCAAACAAGGGTTGTTTTTCCGAACCGATGGCTGGACTATCTAATGGATTTTCGCTC
AACGCCACAAAACTTGCCAAATCTTGTAGCAGCAATCTAGCTTTGTCGATATTCGTTTGTGTTTTGTTTT
GTAATAAAGGTTCGACGTCGTTCAAAATATTATGCGCTTTTGTATTTCTTTCATCACTGTCGTTAGTGTA
CAATTGACTCGACGTAAACACGTTAAATAGAGCTTGGACATATTTAACATCGGGCGTGTTAGCTTTATTA
GGCCGATTATCGTCGTCGTCCCAACCCTCGTCGTTAGAAGTTGCTTCCGAAGACGATTTTGCCATAGCCA
CACGACGCCTATTAATTGTGTCGGCTAACACGTCCGCGATCAAATTTGTAGTTGAGCTTTTTGGAATTGC
GATCGCATAACTTCGTATAGCATACATTATACGAAGTTATAAGCTCGGAACGCTGCGCTCGGTCGTTCGG
CTGCGGCGAGCGGTATCAGCTCACTCAAAGGCGGTAATACGGTTATCCACAGAATCAGGGGATAACGCAG
GAAAGAACATGTGAGCAAAAGGCCAGCAAAAGGCCAGGAACCGTAAAAAGGCCGCGTTGCTGGCGTTTTT
CCATAGGCTCCGCCCCCTGACGAGCATCACAAAAATCGACGCTCAAGTCAGAGGTGGCGAAACCCGACAG
GACTATAAAGATACCAGGCGTTTCCCCCTGGAAGCTCCCTCGTGCGCTCTCCTGTTCCGACCCTGCCGCT
TACCGGATACCTGTCCGCCTTTCTCCCTTCGGGAAGCGTGGCGCTTTCTCATAGCTCACGCTGTAGGTAT
CTCAGTTCGGTGTAGGTCGTTCGCTCCAAGCTGGGCTGTGTGCACGAACCCCCCGTTCAGCCCGACCGCT
GCGCCTTATCCGGTAACTATCGTCTTGAGTCCAACCCGGTAAGACACGACTTATCGCCACTGGCAGCAGC
CACTGGTAACAGGATTAGCAGAGCGAGGTATGTAGGCGGTGCTACAGAGTTCTTGAAGTGGTGGCCTAAC
TACGGCTACACTAGAAGAACAGTATTTGGTATCTGCGCTCTGCTGAAGCCAGTTACCTTCGGAAAAAGAG
TTGGTAGCTCTTGATCCGGCAAACAAACCACCGCTGGTAGCGGTGGTTTTTTTGTTTGCAAGCAGCAGAT
TACGCGCAGAAAAAAAGGATCTCAAGAAGATCCTTTGTTACCAATGCTTAATCAGTGAGGCACCTATCTC
AGCGATCTGTCTATTTCGTTCATCCATAGTTGCCTGACTCCCCGTCGTGTAGATAACTACGATACGGGAG
GGCTTACCATCTGGCCCCAGTGCTGCAATGATACCGCGAGACCCACGCTCACCGGCTCCAGATTTATCAG
CAATAAACCAGCCAGCCGGAAGGGCCGAGCGCAGAAGTGGTCCTGCAACTTTATCCGCCTCCATCCAGTC
TATTAATTGTTGCCGGGAAGCTAGAGTAAGTAGTTCGCCAGTTAATAGTTTGCGCAACGTTGTTGCCATT
GCTACAGGCATCGTGGTGTCACGCTCGTCGTTTGGTATGGCTTCATTCAGCTCCGGTTCCCAACGATCAA
GGCGAGTTACATGATCCCCCATGTTGTGCAAAAAAGCGGTTAGCTCCTTCGGTCCTCCGATCGTTGTCAG
AAGTAAGTTGGCCGCAGTGTTATCACTCATGGTTATGGCAGCACTGCATAATTCTCTTACTGTCATGCCA
TCCGTAAGATGCTTTTCTGTGACTGGTGAGTACTCAACCAAGTCATTCTGAGAATAGTGTATGCGGCGAC
CGAGTTGCTCTTGCCCGGCGTCAATACGGGATAATACCGCGCCACATAGCAGAACTTTAAAAGTGCTCAT
CATTGGAAAACGTTCTTCGGGGCGAAAACTCTCAAGGATCTTACCGCTGTTGAGATCCAGTTCGATGTAA
CCCACTCGTGCACCCAACTGATCTTCAGCATCTTTTACTTTCACCAGCGTTTCTGGGTGAGCAAAAACAG
GAAGGCAAAATGCCGCAAAAAAGGGAATAAGGGCGACACGGAAATGTTGAATACTCATACTCTTCCTTTT
TCAATATTATTGAAGCATTTATCAGGGTTATTGTCTCATGTCCGCGCGTT
Features (pLannotate 1.2.2; 21 found; start..end, strand, type, name):
      4..39      +  CDS            lef2 (fragment): baculovirus late expression factor 2
    181..1008    +  misc_recomb    baculovirus recombination region (lef2/ORF603): contains ORF603 and part of lef2
   1020..1078    +  misc_recomb    baculovirus recombination region (ORF603) (fragment): contains ORF603 and part of lef2
   1140..1443    +  enhancer       CMV enhancer: human cytomegalovirus immediate early enhancer
   1449..1726    +  promoter       chicken β-actin promoter: No description available
   1727..1862    +  intron         hybrid intron (fragment): hybrid between chicken β-actin (CBA) and minute virus of mice (MMV) introns (Gray et al., 2011)
   1951..2081    +  intron         chimeric intron (fragment): chimera between introns from chicken β-actin and rabbit β-globin
   2147..2165    +  promoter       T7 promoter: promoter for bacteriophage T7 RNA polymerase
   2339..3049    +  CDS            EGFP: EGFP is a basic (constitutively fluorescent) green fluorescent protein published in 1996, derived from Aequorea victoria. It is reported to be a rapidly-maturing weak dimer with moderate acid sensitivity.
   3074..3098    +  protein_bind   attB1: mutant version of attB; recombination site for the Gateway® BP reaction BP Clonase™
   3104..5023    +  CDS            R1A_SARS2 (fragment): Experimental evidence at protein level: Swiss-Prot protein existence level 1. [Non-structural protein 10]: Plays a pivotal role in viral transcription by stimulating both nsp14 3'-5' exoribonuclease and nsp16 2'-O-methyltransferase activities. Therefore plays an essential role in viral mRNAs cap methylation. From Severe acute respiratory syndrome coronavirus 2 (2019-nCoV) (SARS-CoV-2).
   5019..5043    -  protein_bind   attB2: mutant version of attB; recombination site for the Gateway® BP reaction BP Clonase™
   5078..5095    +  CDS            7xHis (fragment): 6xHis affinity tag
   5107..5175    +  CDS            HBB (fragment): HBB_PONPY - Experimental evidence at transcript level: Swiss-Prot protein existence level 2. Involved in oxygen transport from the lung to the various peripheral tissues. From Pongo pygmaeus (Bornean orangutan).
   5250..5305    +  polyA_signal   β-globin poly(A) signal: rabbit β-globin polyadenylation signal (Gil and Proudfoot, 1987)
   5393..5440    +  terminator     T7 terminator: transcription terminator for bacteriophage T7 RNA polymerase
   5453..6158    +  misc_recomb    baculovirus recombination region (ORF1629): contains part of ORF1629
   6167..6200    +  protein_bind   loxP: Cre-mediated recombination occurs in the 8-bp core sequence (GCATACAT). Cre recombinase
   6368..6955    -  rep_origin     ori: high-copy-number ColE1/pMB1/pBR322/pUC origin of replication
   6968..7828    -  CDS            AmpR: β-lactamase; bla; confers resistance to ampicillin, carbenicillin, and related antibiotics
   7829..7880    -  promoter       AmpR promoter (fragment): bla
