[The description below was written by a language model from this plasmid's Addgene catalogue record and pLannotate feature annotations shown in this document.]
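Description:
pmCellFree_KA1_SARS-COV-2_NSP2 is a multi-host expression plasmid built on the pmCellFree_KA1 backbone, catalogued as a cell-free expression vector that also supports mammalian expression. It is maintained in E. coli as a high-copy plasmid through a ColE1/pUC-type origin and is selected with ampicillin via the β-lactamase gene.

The payload is the SARS-CoV-2 non-structural protein 2 coding region, annotated in the feature table as a roughly 1.9 kb fragment of the viral replicase polyprotein 1a. The functional text attached to that annotation refers to nsp10 and is generic to the polyprotein entry rather than specific to this insert. The gene was introduced by Gateway cloning and sits between attB1 and attB2 sites, directly downstream of EGFP, giving an N-terminal fluorescent fusion. The record lists His and eGFP as N-terminal tags, but the only His sequence annotated lies just after attB2, downstream of the insert, so the position and use of the His tag should be checked against the sequence.

Transcription can be driven in two ways. A CAG-type arrangement (CMV enhancer, chicken β-actin promoter and chimeric intron fragments) serves mammalian cells and is paired with a rabbit β-globin polyadenylation signal. A T7 promoter placed just upstream of EGFP, matched by a T7 terminator, allows in vitro transcription for cell-free translation systems.

The cassette is flanked by baculovirus recombination regions (lef2/ORF603 and ORF1629), which would in principle allow transfer into a baculovirus genome for insect-cell expression, and a loxP site follows the ORF1629 region; the record does not describe a use for either. The construct is intended for producing EGFP-tagged NSP2.
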