Addgene plasmid #169377: pmCellFree_KA1_SARS-COV-2_NSP2
Purpose: Cell-free/mammalian expression vector for SARS-COV-2 virus NSP2 with N-term eGFP
Depositing lab: Kirill Alexandrov. Depositing organization: Queensland University of Technology.
Backbone
  Vector backbone: pmCellFree_KA1
  Vector type: Cell-free expression vector
Growth in bacteria
  Bacterial resistance: Ampicillin, 100 μg/mL
  Growth temperature: 37°C
  Growth strain: DH5alpha
  Copy number: High Copy
Gene/Insert
  Gene/Insert name: SARS-COV-2 _NSP2
  Species: SARS-Cov2
  Promoter: T7- CMV/CAG
  Tag / fusion protein: His and eGFP (N terminal on insert)
  Cloning method: Gateway Cloning
  Sequencing primers: 5′ NA
Terms and licenses: Academic/Nonprofit Terms; Industry Terms: Not Available to Industry
How to cite: pmCellFree_KA1_SARS-COV-2_NSP2 was a gift from Kirill Alexandrov (Addgene plasmid # 169377 ; http://n2t.net/addgene:169377 ; RRID:Addgene_169377)
